Addgene plasmid #39694: KHBD00622
Depositing lab: Bart Deplancke. Depositing organization: Swiss Federal Institute of Technology (EPFL). Publication: Automated protein-DNA interaction screening of Drosophila regulatory elements. Korneel Hens, Jean-Daniel Feuz, Alina Isakova, Antonina Lagovitina, Andreas Massouras, Julien Bryois, Patrick Callaerts, Susan E. Celniker, Bart Deplancke. Nat Methods. 2011 Oct 30;8(12):1065-70. 10.1038/nmeth.1763 PubMed 22037703.
Backbone
  Vector backbone: pDONR221
  Backbone manufacturer: Invitrogen
  Backbone size w/o insert (bp): 2536
  Vector type: Gateway DONR vector
Growth in bacteria
  Bacterial resistance: Kanamycin, 50 μg/mL
  Growth temperature: 37°C
  Growth strain: DH5alpha
  Copy number: High Copy
Gene/Insert
  Gene/Insert name: CG11456 (alt name: FBgn0037031)
  Species: D. melanogaster (fly)
  Insert size (bp): 1335
  Entrez Gene: CG11456 (a.k.a. Dmel_CG11456, Dmel\CG11456)
  Promoter: none
  Cloning method: Gateway Cloning
  Sequencing primers: 5′ M13-F20; 3′ M13R
Terms and licenses: Academic/Nonprofit Terms; Industry Terms: Not Available to Industry
Depositor comments: Please note that the ORFs in this collection were cloned open-ended (without a stop codon).
How to cite: KHBD00622 was a gift from Bart Deplancke (Addgene plasmid # 39694 ; http://n2t.net/addgene:39694 ; RRID:Addgene_39694)
