[The description below was written by a language model from this plasmid's Addgene catalogue record.]
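Description:
KHBD00622 is a Gateway entry clone built in the pDONR221 backbone (Invitrogen), carrying the open reading frame of the Drosophila melanogaster gene CG11456 (FBgn0037031). The insert is recorded as 1335 bp in a backbone of 2536 bp once the donor cassette has been replaced. The plasmid is maintained at high copy in standard E. coli cloning strains and is selected with kanamycin. No feature table accompanies the record, so individual elements such as the replication origin and the recombination sites are not itemised. As a product of Gateway cloning into a DONR vector, the ORF would be expected to sit between attL sites generated by the BP reaction, and M13 forward and reverse primer sites flanking the insert are used for sequence verification.

The construct has no promoter driving the insert, consistent with its role as a shuttle intermediate rather than an expression plasmid. The depositor notes that ORFs in this collection were cloned open-ended, meaning without a stop codon. The coding sequence can therefore be transferred by LR recombination into destination vectors that add C-terminal as well as N-terminal fusions, with the destination vector supplying the promoter, tags and host-specific elements. The clone belongs to a collection associated with work on automated protein-DNA interaction screening of Drosophila regulatory elements. This suggests that CG11456 was included as a candidate DNA-binding protein for such screens, although the record does not describe the protein's function or the particular destination vectors used.
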