>Addgene plasmid #39694 | KHBD00622 | depositor partial sequence | sequence record 50134 | KHBD00622 sequence 1335 bps
ATGGAAAATTCTGCGCGAATCGTATATGTGTGCAGTCTCTGCCTTCGTCAATATGATCTCCAGGAGGATC
TTCGAGGACATCTCGTCTACTTTCACGGCTATGAGCCCATCTCAACGCCCAGTGTCAAAAACAAAACTGC
GAAGACTTCAACTAAGGAACAAACTGCAGCCGGCAGCAACAGCCAGGATAAGCAAACCGTTGTGGAGCGA
TCGGAGAACTCGGAACCCCCGGCAAGTGAACTGCAGCCCATGCCTTTCAAGGACTTTCGGCTGGTGCTAA
GGGCCAACATGTTAGAGCCGTGCTCCTTTGGAAAGGAATGCCCCTTCAAGTTCCAAGATGCTACCAAAAT
GGAGCTCCACTGTAGTTGCCATAAGGGTGGCAGTTTTTCCTGCTGCGAATGTGGCATGGAACTGCCCAAC
TGGCGGCGGTGCTCGGCTCACCTGTGGAAAGCCCACCAGGTGGATGTGGACCTACTAGTGTGTCCCGTTT
TCGAATGCAACTACAAGTCGCCCATATCCGCTCTCGTGTGGCGCCACATGCAGGTTCACAAAAAGTGGCG
ACCCAGGGTGCTCCGGTCACTGGCTGCCGTTCAGCGGAGAAGAAAGCTCAAGGAACAGTCCGCAGAGATG
GCCGCGCAACCTGCTGCTCTGCCACCATCGTCAAAGAAAAACAAATACTATGCCGAGAAGACTTGCGAGA
TTTGCAATCGCAAGTTTGTCAACGGTAAAACGCTCTCTAAACACGTGAAGACTGTTCACAACAAAATCAA
GCCATTTATCTGCAATGTGTGTGGCAAAAAGACGGCTCGCAAGGCTAGCTTAATAATTCACATGCGTCAG
CACACGGGCGAGAAGCCGCTGCAATGTGGCGAATGCAAGTTCTCCACTCGCGATCCCAGTGTCCTGCACA
AGCATCGGCAGCGTCATGATAGCCAGGACACAAGGAGCAGCCTGAAATGTAGTCAGTGCGACTACTTCTG
CATCCAAGCCAATGCTCTTAAGCGCCACATGCGGCTCAATCATGCCGAAGCCTATAGGGACTTGTGCTGT
GATATCTGCAGCTTCACCTCAATTAATGTAGAGCGACTACGAGCCCACAAACAGGATCATCGACAGGGCT
TGATCACAAATTGTGAGGATTCTATGGATGCACGTGCCGCTGGCTTCAAGTATCCTCGAAAAGTGGGCGA
CAAGAACGGGGAGATTTCAGCTGACTGTTTTATGCCGTTGGAGAGCGTGGATTCATTGCCCCATGAACCA
GCTCTGGATACGGGTGGTGTAACCATACCAGCTCCTCCATCTGAAGATACTCAATTTCCCACGTACTTAA
AGGAC
