>Addgene plasmid #39694 | KHBD00622 | addgene partial sequence | sequence record 51875 | M13Rev
AATAATGATTTTATTTTGACTGATAGTGACCTGTTCGTTGCAACAAATTGATAAGCAATGCTTTCTTATA
ATGCCAACTTTGTACAAGAAAGTTGGCAAGTCCTTTAAGTACGTGGGAAATTGAGTATCTTCAGATGGAG
GAGCTGGTATGGTTACACCACCCGTATCCAGAGCTGGTTCATGGGGCAATGAATCCACGCTCTCCAACGG
CATAAAACAGTCAGCTGAAATCTCCCCGTTCTTGTCGCCCACTTTTCGAGGATACTTGAAGCCAGCGGCA
CGTGCATCCATAGAATCCTCACAATTTGTGATCAAGCCCTGTCGATGATCCTGTTTGTGGGCTCGTAGTC
GCTCTACATTAATTGAGGTGAAGCTGCAGATATCACAGCACAAGTCCCTATAGGCTTCGGCATGATTGAG
CCGCATGTGGCGCTTAAGAGCATTGGCTTGGATGCAGAAGTAGTCGCACTGACTACATTTCAGGCTGCTC
CTTGTGTCCTGGCTATCATGACGCTGCCGATGCTTGTGCAGGACACTGGGATCGCGAGTGGAGAACTTGC
ATTCGCCACATTGCAGCGGCTTCTCGCCCGTGTGCTGACGCATGTGAA
